Addgene plasmid #171585: pLenti-TRS-Leader-SARS-CoV-2-EGFP
Purpose: Expression of 75 nt of the SARS-CoV-2 Leader sequence at 5' of destabilized eGFP reporter
Depositing lab: Neville Sanjana. Depositing organization: New York Genome Center. Publication: Chemically modified guide RNAs enhance CRISPR-Cas13 knockdown in human cells. Mendez-Mancilla A, Wessels HH, Legut M, Kadina A, Mabuchi M, Walker J, Robb GB, Holden K, Sanjana NE. Cell Chem Biol. 2022 Feb 17;29(2):321-327.e4. doi: 10.1016/j.chembiol.2021.07.011. Epub 2021 Aug 2. PubMed 34343484.
Backbone
  Vector backbone: lentiCas9-Blast
  Vector type: Lentiviral
Growth in bacteria
  Bacterial resistance: Ampicillin, 100 μg/mL
  Growth temperature: 37°C
  Growth strain: NEB Stable
  Copy number: High Copy
Gene/Insert
  Gene/Insert name: TRS-Leader-SARS-CoV-2-d2eGFP
  Species: Synthetic; SARS-CoV-2
  Tag / fusion protein: 2PEST AND NLS (C terminal on insert)
  Cloning method: Restriction Enzyme; 5′ cloning site unknown (unknown if destroyed); 3′ cloning site unknown (unknown if destroyed)
  Sequencing primers: 5′ n/a
Terms and licenses: Academic/Nonprofit Terms; Industry Terms: Not Available to Industry
Depositor comments: Please visit https://doi.org/10.1101/2021.05.12.443920 for bioRxiv preprint.
How to cite: pLenti-TRS-Leader-SARS-CoV-2-EGFP was a gift from Neville Sanjana (Addgene plasmid # 171585 ; http://n2t.net/addgene:171585 ; RRID:Addgene_171585)
