[The description below was written by a language model from this plasmid's Addgene catalogue record and pLannotate feature annotations shown in this document.]
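Description:
pLenti-TRS-Leader-SARS-CoV-2-EGFP is a third-generation-style, self-inactivating HIV-1 lentiviral transfer plasmid of about 9.7 kb, catalogued as built on the lentiCas9-Blast backbone. It is maintained in E. coli through a high-copy ColE1/pUC-type origin and an ampicillin resistance gene, and it also carries an f1 origin and remnants of a lac/lacZα cloning region. The viral portion has an RSV promoter fused to a truncated 5' LTR, the Ψ packaging signal with a partial gag sequence, the RRE for Rev-dependent export of the genomic RNA, a cPPT/CTS, a WPRE and a ΔU3 3' LTR followed by an SV40 polyadenylation signal. The plasmid therefore supplies only the packageable genome, and integrated proviruses lack LTR promoter activity.

The payload is an EF-1α promoter driving EGFP. According to the catalogue entry, 75 nt of the SARS-CoV-2 leader, including the transcription regulatory sequence, is placed at the 5' end of the reporter transcript. This short leader is not annotated separately in the feature table. EGFP is fused at its C terminus to a mouse ornithine decarboxylase fragment, the PEST degron that produces destabilized d2eGFP, and the record also lists an NLS. The rapid turnover makes fluorescence track changes in transcript abundance closely. Upstream of the reporter cassette, the annotation shows an SV40 promoter/origin driving a hygromycin phosphotransferase gene. This suggests hygromycin selection of transduced mammalian cells rather than the blasticidin marker implied by the backbone name, although the catalogue fields do not list a mammalian selection marker.

The associated work concerns CRISPR-Cas13 knockdown in human cells with chemically modified guide RNAs, which is consistent with use of this construct as a fluorescent reporter for RNA targeting of the viral leader sequence.
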