Features (pLannotate 1.2.2; 32 found; start..end, strand, type, name):
     37..58      -  rep_origin     SV40 ori (fragment): SV40 origin of replication
     77..198     -  polyA_signal   SV40 poly(A) signal: SV40 polyadenylation signal
    276..509     -  LTR            3' LTR (ΔU3): self-inactivating 3' long terminal repeat (LTR) from HIV-1
    511..530     -  misc_feature   cPPT/CTS (fragment): central polypurine tract and central termination sequence of HIV-1
    581..1169    -  misc_feature   WPRE: woodchuck hepatitis virus posttranscriptional regulatory element
   1242..1385    -  CDS            Odc1 (fragment): DCOR_MOUSE - Also known as Odc. Experimental evidence at protein level: Swiss-Prot protein existence level 1. Catalyzes the first and rate-limiting step of polyamine biosynthesis that converts ornithine into putrescine, which is the precursor for the polyamines, spermidine and spermine. Polyamines are essential for cell proliferation and are implicated in cellular processes, ranging from DNA replication to apoptosis. From Mus musculus (Mouse).
   1368..2084    -  CDS            EGFP: EGFP is a basic (constitutively fluorescent) green fluorescent protein published in 1996, derived from Aequorea victoria. It is reported to be a rapidly-maturing weak dimer with moderate acid sensitivity.
   2185..3363    -  promoter       EF-1α promoter: strong constitutive promoter for human elongation factor EF-1α
   3370..3436    -  CDS            small t antigen (fragment): SV40 (simian virus 40) small t antigen
   3501..3618    -  misc_feature   cPPT/CTS: central polypurine tract and central termination sequence of HIV-1
   3687..4708    -  CDS            HygR (fragment): hygromycin B phosphotransferase confers resistance to hygromycin
   4744..4879    -  rep_origin     SV40 ori: SV40 origin of replication
   4903..4974    -  promoter       SV40 promoter (fragment): SV40 enhancer and early promoter
   4975..4998    -  promoter       SV40 promoter (fragment): SV40 early promoter
   5005..5031    -  CDS            Rev (fragment): human immunodeficiency virus 1 (HIV-1) Rev protein; rev; enhances nuclear export of unspliced and incompletely spliced viral mRNAs
   5408..5641    -  misc_feature   RRE: The Rev response element (RRE) of HIV-1 allows for Rev-dependent mRNA export from the nucleus to the cytoplasm.
   5787..6150    -  CDS            HIV-1 gag (fragment): gag protein from human immunodeficiency virus 1; gag
   6134..6259    -  misc_feature   HIV-1 Ψ: packaging signal of human immunodeficiency virus type 1
   6306..6486    -  LTR            5' LTR (truncated): truncated 5' long terminal repeat (LTR) from HIV-1
   6487..6713    -  promoter       RSV promoter: Rous sarcoma virus enhancer/promoter
   6741..6759    -  promoter       T3 promoter: promoter for bacteriophage T3 RNA polymerase
   6804..6820    -  protein_bind   lac operator: The lac repressor binds to the lac operator to inhibit transcription in E. coli. This inhibition can be relieved by adding lactose or isopropyl-β-D-thiogalactopyranoside (IPTG). lac repressor encoded by lacI
   6828..6858    -  promoter       lac promoter: promoter for the E. coli lac operon
   6873..6894    -  protein_bind   CAP binding site: CAP binding activates transcription in the presence of cAMP. E. coli catabolite activator protein
   6907..6999    -  CDS            lacI (fragment): lac repressor; lacI; The lac repressor binds to the lac operator to inhibit transcription in E. coli. This inhibition can be relieved by adding lactose or isopropyl-β-D-thiogalactopyranoside (IPTG).
   7182..7770    -  rep_origin     ori: high-copy-number ColE1/pMB1/pBR322/pUC origin of replication
   7941..8801    -  CDS            AmpR: β-lactamase; bla; confers resistance to ampicillin, carbenicillin, and related antibiotics
   8802..8906    -  promoter       AmpR promoter: bla
   8959..9387    -  rep_origin     f1 ori (sequence partly withheld): f1 bacteriophage origin of replication; arrow indicates direction of (+) strand synthesis
   9392..9547    -  CDS            lacZα (fragment): LacZα fragment of β-galactosidase; lacZ fragment
   9555..9573    +  promoter       T7 promoter: promoter for bacteriophage T7 RNA polymerase
   9594..37      -  rep_origin     SV40 ori (across the origin): SV40 origin of replication
>Addgene plasmid #171585 | pLenti-TRS-Leader-SARS-CoV-2-EGFP | addgene full sequence | sequence record 337166 | Addgene NGS Result
GAGAATGGGCGGAACTGGGCGGAGTTAGGGGCGGGATGGGCGGAGTTAGGGGCGGGATAGCTAGAGCCAG
ACATGATAAGATACATTGATGAGTTTGGACAAACCACAACTAGAATGCAGTGAAAAAAATGCTTTATTTG
TGAAATTTGTGATGCTATTGCTTTATTTGTAACCATTATAAGCTGCAATAAACAAGTTCCTCTCACTCTC
TGATATTCATTTCTTTGCAAGTTATAAATACTGAATAATAAGATGACATGAACTACTATACGTACTGCTA
GAGATTTTCCACACTGACTAAAAGGGTCTGAGGGATCTCTAGTTACCAGAGTCACACAACAGACGGGCAC
ACACTACTTGAAGCACTCAAGGCAAGCTTTATTGAGGCTTAAGCAGTGGGTTCCCTAGTTAGCCAGAGAG
CTCCCAGGCTCAGATCTGGTCTAACCAGAGAGACCCAGTACAAGCAAAAAGCAGATCTTGTCTTCGTTGG
GAGTGAATTAGCCCTTCCAGTCCCCCCTTTTCTTTTAAAAAGTGGCTAAGATCTACAGCTGCCTTGTAAG
TCATTGGTCTTAAAGTCGACGCGGGGAGGCGGCCCAAAGGGAGATCCGACTCGTCTGAGGGCGAAGGCGA
AGACGCGGAAGAGGCCGCAGAGCCGGCAGCAGGCCGCGGGAAGGAAGGTCCGCTGGATTGAGGGCCGAAG
GGACGTAGCAGAAGGACGTCCCGCGCAGAATCCAGGTGGCAACACAGGCGAGCAGCCAAGGAAAGGACGA
TGATTTCCCCGACAACACCACGGAATTGTCAGTGCCCAACAGCCGAGCCCCTGTCCAGCAGCGGGCAAGG
CAGGCGGCGATGAGTTCCGCCGTGGCAATAGGGAGGGGGAAAGCGAAAGTCCCGGAAAGGAGCTGACAGG
TGGTGGCAATGCCCCAACCAGTGGGGGTTGCGTCAGCAAACACAGTGCACACCACGCCACGTTGCCTGAC
AACGGGCCACAACTCCTCATAAAGAGACAGCAACCAGGATTTATACAAGGAGGAGAAAATGAAAGCCATA
CGGGAAGCAATAGCATGATACAAAGGCATTAAAGCAGCGTATCCACATAGCGTAAAAGGAGCAACATAGT
TAAGAATACCAGTCAATCTTTCACAAATTTTGTAATCCAGAGGTTGATTGTCGACTTAACGCGTGGATCC
TCATTTCTTCTTCTTAGCCTGTCCAGCCTTCTTTGTGGCGGCAGGTCGCTTCACATTGATCCTAGCAGAA
GCACAGGCTGCAGGGTGACGGTCCATCCCGCTCTCCTGGGCACAAGACATGGGCAGCGTGCCATCATCCT
GCTCCTCCACCTCCGGCGGGAAGCCATGGCTAAGCTTCTTGTACAGCTCGTCCATGCCGAGAGTGATCCC
GGCGGCGGTCACGAACTCCAGCAGGACCATGTGATCGCGCTTCTCGTTGGGGTCTTTGCTCAGGGCGGAC
TGGGTGCTCAGGTAGTGGTTGTCGGGCAGCAGCACGGGGCCGTCGCCGATGGGGGTGTTCTGCTGGTAGT
GGTCGGCGAGCTGCACGCTGCCGTCCTCGATGTTGTGGCGGATCTTGAAGTTCACCTTGATGCCGTTCTT
CTGCTTGTCGGCCATGATATAGACGTTGTGGCTGTTGTAGTTGTACTCCAGCTTGTGCCCCAGGATGTTG
CCGTCCTCCTTGAAGTCGATGCCCTTCAGCTCGATGCGGTTCACCAGGGTGTCGCCCTCGAACTTCACCT
CGGCGCGGGTCTTGTAGTTGCCGTCGTCCTTGAAGAAGATGGTGCGCTCCTGGACGTAGCCTTCGGGCAT
GGCGGACTTGAAGAAGTCGTGCTGCTTCATGTGGTCGGGGTAGCGGCTGAAGCACTGCACGCCGTAGGTC
AGGGTGGTCACGAGGGTGGGCCAGGGCACGGGCAGCTTGCCGGTGGTGCAGATGAACTTCAGGGTCAGCT
TGCCGTAGGTGGCATCGCCCTCGCCCTCGCCGGACACGCTGAACTTGTGGCCGTTTACGTCGCCGTCCAG
CTCGACCAGGATGGGCACCACCCCGGTGAACAGCTCCTCGCCCTTGCTCACCATGGTGGCATCGATGCTA
GCGTTCGTTTAGAGAACAGATCTACAAGAGATCGAAAGTTGGTTGGTTTGTTACCTGGGAAGGTATAAAC
CTTTAATGCTAGCCTCACGACACCTGAAATGGAAGAAAAAAACTTTGAACCACTGTCTGAGGCTTGAGAA
TGAACCAAGATCCAAACTCAAAAAGGGCAAATTCCAAGGAGAATTACATCAAGTGCCAAGCTGGCCTAAC
TTCAGTCTCCACCCACTCAGTGTGGGGAAACTCCATCGCATAAAACCCCTCCCCCCAACCTAAAGACGAC
GTACTCCAAAAGCTCGAGAACTAATCGAGGTGCCTGGACGGCGCCCGGTACTCCGTGGAGTCACATGAAG
CGACGGCTGAGGACGGAAAGGCCCTTTTCCTTTGTGTGGGTGACTCACCCGCCCGCTCTCCCGAGCGCCG
CGTCCTCCATTTTGAGCTCCCTGCAGCAGGGCCGGGAAGCGGCCATCTTTCCGCTCACGCAACTGGTGCC
GACCGGGCCAGCCTTGCCGCCCAGGGCGGGGCGATACACGGCGGCGCGAGGCCAGGCACCAGAGCAGGCC
GGCCAGCTTGAGACTACCCCCGTCCGATTCTCGGTGGCCGCGCTCGCAGGCCCCGCCTCGCCGAACATGT
GCGCTGGGACGCACGGGCCCCGTCGCCGCCCGCGGCCCCAAAAACCGAAATACCAGTGTGCAGATCTTGG
CCCGCATTTACAAGACTATCTTGCCAGAAAAAAAGCGTCGCAGCAGGTCATCAAAAATTTTAAATGGCTA
GAGACTTATCGAAAGCAGCGAGACAGGCGCGAAGGTGCCACCAGATTCGCACGCGGCGGCCCCAGCGCCC
AGGCCAGGCCTCAACTCAAGCACGAGGCGAAGGGGCTCCTTAAGCGCAAGGCCTCGAACTCTCCCACCCA
CTTCCAACCCGAAGCTCGGGATCAAGAATCACGTACTGCAGCCAGGTGGAAGTAATTCAAGGCACGCAAG
GGCCATAACCCGTAAAGAGGCCAGGCCCGCGGGAACCACACACGGCACTTACCTGTGTTCTGGCGGCAAA
CCCGTTGCGAAAAAGAACGTTCACGGCGACTACTGCACTTATATACGGTTCTCCCCCACCCTCGGGAAAA
AGGCGGAGCCAGTACACGACATCACTTTCCCAGTTTACCCCGCGCCACCTTCTCTAGGCACCGGTTCAAT
TGCCGACCCCTCCCCCCAACTTCTCGGGGACTGTGGGCGATGTGCGCTCTGCCCACTGACGGGCACCGGA
GCCAATTCCCACTCCTTTCAAGACCTAGAAGGTCCATTAGCTGCAAAGATTCCTCTCTGTTTAAAACTTT
ATCCATCTTTGCACCTGCAGGCCTCGAGCCGGCGCCAAAGTGGATCTCTGCTGTCCCTGTAATAAACCCG
AAAATTTTGAATTTTTGTAATTTGTTTTTGTAATTCTTTAGTTTGTATGTCTGTTGCTATTATGTCTACT
ATTCTTTCCCCTGCACTGTACCCCCCAATCCCCCCTTTTCTTTTAAAATTGTGGATGAATACTGCCATTT
GTCTCAAGATCTAGAATTCGTTAACGGCGCGCCTCATTACTGCAGATCCTTTGCCCTAGGACGAGTGCTG
GGGCGTCTGTTTCCACTATCGGCGAGCACTTCCACACAGCCATCGGTCCAGACGGCAGCGCTTCTGCGGG
CGATTTGTGTACGCCCGACAGTCCCGGCTCCGGACCGGACGATTGCGTCGCAGCGACCCTGAGCCCAAGC
TGCATCATCGAAATTGCCGTCAACCAAGCTCTGATAGAGTTGGTCAAGACCAATGCGGAGCATATAAGCC
CGGAGCCGAGGAGATCCTGCAAGCTCGGGATGCCTCCGCTCGAAGTAGCGGGTCTGCTGCTCCATACAAG
CCAACCAGGGCCTCCAGAAGAAGATGTTGGCGACCTCGTATTGGGAATCCCCGAACATGGCCTCGCTCCA
GTCAATGACGGCTGTTATGCGGCCATTGTCGGTCAGGACATTGTTGGAGCCGAAATCGGCGTGCACGAGG
TGCCGGACTTCGGGGCAGTCCTCGGCCCAAAGCATCAGCTCATCGAGAGCCTGGGCGACGGAGGCACTGA
CGGTGTCGTCCATCACAGTTTGCCAGTGATACACATGGGGATCAGCAATAGCGCAGATGAAATCGCGCCA
TGTAGTGTATTGACCGATTCCTTGAGGTCCGAATGGGCCGAACCCGCTGGTCTGGCTAAGATCGGCGGCA
GCGATGGCATCCATGGCCTCGGCGACGGGCTGGAGAACAGCGGGCAGTTCGGTTTCAGGCAGGTCTTGCA
AGGTGACACCCTGTGCACGGCGGGAGATGCAATAGGTCAGGCTCTCGCTGAACTCCCCAATGTCAAGCAC
TTCGGGAATAGGGAGAGCGGCGGATGCAAAGTGCCGATAAACATAGCGATCTTTGTAGAAACCATCGGCG
CAGCTATTCACCCGCAGGACATATCCACGCCCTCCCACATCGAAGCTGAAAGCCCGAGATTCTTCGCCCT
CGGAGAGCTGCATCAGGTCGGAGACGCTGTCGAACTTTTCGATCAGAAACTTCTCGACAGAGGTAGCGGT
GAGTTCAGGCTTTTTCATGGTGGTACCTCTAGAAAGCTTTTTGCAAAAGCCTAGGCCTCCAAAAAAGCCT
CCTCACTACTTCTGGAATAGCTCAGAGGCCGAGGCGGCCTCGGCCTCTGCATAAATAAAAAAAATTAGTC
AGCCATGGGGCGGAGAATGGGCGGAACTGGGCGGAGTTAGGGGCGGGATGGGCGGAGTTAGGGGCGGGAC
TATGGTTGCTGACTAATTGAGACGCATGCTTTGCATACTTCTGCCTGCTGGGGAGCCTGGGGACTTTCCA
CACCTGGTTGCTGACTAATTGAGATGCAATGCATGGGTCCCCTCGGGGTTGGGAGGTGGGTCTGAAACGA
TAATGGTGAATATCCCTGCCTAACTCTATTCACTATAGAAAGTACAGCAAAAACTATTCTTAAACCTACC
AAGCCTCCTACTATCATTATGAATAATTTTATATACCACAGCCAATTTGTTATGTTAAACCAATTCCACA
AACTTGCCCATTTATCTAATTCCAATAATTCTTGTTCATTCTTTTCTTGCTGGTTTTGCGATTCTTCAAT
TAAGGAGTGTATTAAGCTTGTGTAATTGTTAATTTCTCTGTCCCACTCCATCCAGGTCGTGTGATTCCAA
ATCTGTTCCAGAGATTTATTACTCCAACTAGCATTCCAAGGCACAGCAGTGGTGCAAATGAGTTTTCCAG
AGCAACCCCAAATCCCCAGGAGCTGTTGATCCTTTAGGTATCTTTCCACAGCCAGGATTCTTGCCTGGAG
CTGCTTGATGCCCCAGACTGTGAGTTGCAACAGATGCTGTTGCGCCTCAATAGCCCTCAGCAAATTGTTC
TGCTGCTGCACTATACCAGACAATAATTGTCTGGCCTGTACCGTCAGCGTCATTGACGCTGCGCCCATAG
TGCTTCCTGCTGCTCCCAAGAACCCAAGGAACAAAGCTCCTATTCCCACTGCTCTTTTTTCTCTCTGCAC
CACTCTTCTCTTTGCCTTGGTGGGTGCTACTCCTAATGGTTCAATTTTTACTACTTTATATTTATATAAT
TCACTTCTCCAATTGTCCCTCATATCTCCTCCTCCAGGTCTGAAGATCAGCGGCCGCTTGCTGTGCGGTG
GTCTTACTTTTGTTTTGCTCTTCCTCTATCTTGTCTAAAGCTTCCTTGGTGTCTTTTATCTCTATCCTTT
GATGCACACAATAGAGGGTTGCTACTGTATTATATAATGATCTAAGTTCTTCTGATCCTGTCTGAAGGGA
TGGTTGTAGCTGTCCCAGTATTTGTCTACAGCCTTCTGATGTTTCTAACAGGCCAGGATTAACTGCGAAT
CGTTCTAGCTCCCTGCTTGCCCATACTATATGTTTTAATTTATATTTTTTCTTTCCCCCTGGCCTTAACC
GAATTTTTTCCCATCGCGATCTAATTCTCCCCCGCTTAATACTGACGCTCTCGCACCCATCTCTCTCCTT
CTAGCCTCCGCTAGTCAAAATTTTTGGCGTACTCACCAGTCGCCGCCCCTCGCCTCTTGCCGTGCGCGCT
TCAGCAAGCCGAGTCCTGCGTCGAGAGAGCTCCTCTGGTTTCCCTTTCGCTTTCAAGTCCCTGTTCGGGC
GCCACTGCTAGAGATTTTCCACACTGACTAAAAGGGTCTGAGGGATCTCTAGTTACCAGAGTCACACAAC
AGACGGGCACACACTACTTGAAGCACTCAAGGCAAGCTTTATTGAGGCTTAAGCAGTGGGTTCCCTAGTT
AGCCAGAGAGCTCCCAGGCTCAGATCTGGTCTAACCAGAGAGACCCGTTTATGTATCGAGCTAGGCACTT
AAATACAATATCTCTGCAATGCGGCAATTCAGTGGTTCGTCCAATCCATGTCAGACCCGTCTGTTGCCTT
CCTAATAAGGCACGATCGTACCACCTTACTTCCACCAATCGGCATGCACGGTGCTTTTTCTCTCCTTGTA
AGGCATGTTGCTAACTCATCGTTACCATGTTGCAAGACTACAAGAGTATTGCATAAGACTACATTAAGCT
TGCAGCTCCAGCTTTTGTTCCCTTTAGTGAGGGTTAATTGCGCGCTTGGCGTAATCATGGTCATAGCTGT
TTCCTGTGTGAAATTGTTATCCGCTCACAATTCCACACAACATACGAGCCGGAAGCATAAAGTGTAAAGC
CTGGGGTGCCTAATGAGTGAGCTAACTCACATTAATTGCGTTGCGCTCACTGCCCGCTTTCCAGTCGGGA
AACCTGTCGTGCCAGCTGCATTAATGAATCGGCCAACGCGCGGGGAGAGGCGGTTTGCGTATTGGGCGCT
CTTCCGCTTCCTCGCTCACTGACTCGCTGCGCTCGGTCGTTCGGCTGCGGCGAGCGGTATCAGCTCACTC
AAAGGCGGTAATACGGTTATCCACAGAATCAGGGGATAACGCAGGAAAGAACATGTGAGCAAAAGGCCAG
CAAAAGGCCAGGAACCGTAAAAAGGCCGCGTTGCTGGCGTTTTTCCATAGGCTCCGCCCCCCTGACGAGC
ATCACAAAAATCGACGCTCAAGTCAGAGGTGGCGAAACCCGACAGGACTATAAAGATACCAGGCGTTTCC
CCCTGGAAGCTCCCTCGTGCGCTCTCCTGTTCCGACCCTGCCGCTTACCGGATACCTGTCCGCCTTTCTC
CCTTCGGGAAGCGTGGCGCTTTCTCATAGCTCACGCTGTAGGTATCTCAGTTCGGTGTAGGTCGTTCGCT
CCAAGCTGGGCTGTGTGCACGAACCCCCCGTTCAGCCCGACCGCTGCGCCTTATCCGGTAACTATCGTCT
TGAGTCCAACCCGGTAAGACACGACTTATCGCCACTGGCAGCAGCCACTGGTAACAGGATTAGCAGAGCG
AGGTATGTAGGCGGTGCTACAGAGTTCTTGAAGTGGTGGCCTAACTACGGCTACACTAGAAGAACAGTAT
TTGGTATCTGCGCTCTGCTGAAGCCAGTTACCTTCGGAAAAAGAGTTGGTAGCTCTTGATCCGGCAAACA
AACCACCGCTGGTAGCGGTGGTTTTTTTGTTTGCAAGCAGCAGATTACGCGCAGAAAAAAAGGATCTCAA
GAAGATCCTTTGATCTTTTCTACGGGGTCTGACGCTCAGTGGAACGAAAACTCACGTTAAGGGATTTTGG
TCATGAGATTATCAAAAAGGATCTTCACCTAGATCCTTTTAAATTAAAAATGAAGTTTTAAATCAATCTA
AAGTATATATGAGTAAACTTGGTCTGACAGTTACCAATGCTTAATCAGTGAGGCACCTATCTCAGCGATC
TGTCTATTTCGTTCATCCATAGTTGCCTGACTCCCCGTCGTGTAGATAACTACGATACGGGAGGGCTTAC
CATCTGGCCCCAGTGCTGCAATGATACCGCGAGACCCACGCTCACCGGCTCCAGATTTATCAGCAATAAA
CCAGCCAGCCGGAAGGGCCGAGCGCAGAAGTGGTCCTGCAACTTTATCCGCCTCCATCCAGTCTATTAAT
TGTTGCCGGGAAGCTAGAGTAAGTAGTTCGCCAGTTAATAGTTTGCGCAACGTTGTTGCCATTGCTACAG
GCATCGTGGTGTCACGCTCGTCGTTTGGTATGGCTTCATTCAGCTCCGGTTCCCAACGATCAAGGCGAGT
TACATGATCCCCCATGTTGTGCAAAAAAGCGGTTAGCTCCTTCGGTCCTCCGATCGTTGTCAGAAGTAAG
TTGGCCGCAGTGTTATCACTCATGGTTATGGCAGCACTGCATAATTCTCTTACTGTCATGCCATCCGTAA
GATGCTTTTCTGTGACTGGTGAGTACTCAACCAAGTCATTCTGAGAATAGTGTATGCGGCGACCGAGTTG
CTCTTGCCCGGCGTCAATACGGGATAATACCGCGCCACATAGCAGAACTTTAAAAGTGCTCATCATTGGA
AAACGTTCTTCGGGGCGAAAACTCTCAAGGATCTTACCGCTGTTGAGATCCAGTTCGATGTAACCCACTC
GTGCACCCAACTGATCTTCAGCATCTTTTACTTTCACCAGCGTTTCTGGGTGAGCAAAAACAGGAAGGCA
AAATGCCGCAAAAAAGGGAATAAGGGCGACACGGAAATGTTGAATACTCATACTCTTCCTTTTTCAATAT
TATTGAAGCATTTATCAGGGTTATTGTCTCATGAGCGGATACATATTTGAATGTATTTAGAAAAATAAAC
AAATAGGGGTTCCGCGCACATTTCCCCGAAAAGTGCCACCTAAATTGTAAGCGTTAATATTTTGTTAAAA
TTCGCGTTAAATTTTTGTTAAATCAGCTCATTTTTTAACCAATAGGCCGAAATCGGCAAAATCCCTTATA
AATCAAAAGAATAGACCGAGATAGGGT
[37 nt withheld, positions 9058-9094]
AAAGAACGTGGACTCCAACGTCAAAGG
[49 nt withheld, positions 9122-9170]
T
[91 nt withheld, positions 9172-9262]
G
[124 nt withheld, positions 9264-9387]
CCCATTCGCCATTCAGGCTGCGCAACTGTTGGGAAGGGCGATCGGTGCGGGCCTCTTCGCTATTACGCCA
GCTGGCGAAAGGGGGATGTGCTGCAAGGCGATTAAGTTGGGTAACGCCAGGGTTTTCCCAGTCACGACGT
TGTAAAACGACGGCCAGTGAGCGCGCGTAATACGACTCACTATAGGGCGAATTGGGTACGTCCCTAGGCC
TCCAAAAAAGCCTCCTCACTACTTCTGGAATAGCTCAGAGGCCGAGGCGGCCTCGGCCTCTGCATAAATA
AAAAAAATTAGTCAGCCATGGGGCG
